Addgene plasmid #74481: pCMV-myc-FRNK
Purpose: This plasmid was constructed in order to characterize the function of Proline-rich tyrosine kinase 2 (PYK2).
Depositing lab: J Thomas Parsons. Depositing organization: University of Virginia. Publication: Induction of apoptosis after expression of PYK2, a tyrosine kinase structurally related to focal adhesion kinase. Xiong W, Parsons JT. J Cell Biol. 1997 Oct 20;139(2):529-39. PubMed 9334354.
Backbone
  Vector backbone: pCMV-myc
  Backbone manufacturer: Clontech
  Vector type: Mammalian Expression
Growth in bacteria
  Bacterial resistance: Ampicillin, 100 μg/mL
  Growth temperature: 37°C
  Growth strain: DH5alpha
  Copy number: High Copy
Gene/Insert
  Gene/Insert name: FRNK
  Species: G. gallus (chicken)
  Mutation: FRNK is the C-terminal, noncatalytic domain of the FAK kinase
  Entrez Gene: PTK2 (a.k.a. FAK, FAK1, FRNK, p125FAK)
  Promoter: CMV
  Tag / fusion protein: c-myc (N terminal on backbone)
  Cloning method: Restriction Enzyme; 5′ cloning site BamHI (not destroyed); 3′ cloning site NotI (not destroyed)
  Sequencing primers: 5′ CMV-F; 3′ EBV-rev
Terms and licenses: Academic/Nonprofit Terms; Industry Terms: Not Available to Industry
How to cite: pCMV-myc-FRNK was a gift from J Thomas Parsons (Addgene plasmid # 74481 ; http://n2t.net/addgene:74481 ; RRID:Addgene_74481)
