[The description below was written by a language model from this plasmid's Addgene catalogue record.]
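Description:
pCMV-myc-FRNK is a mammalian expression plasmid built on the commercial pCMV-myc backbone. It is propagated in E. coli as a high-copy plasmid under ampicillin selection. The record does not list the origin of replication, the polyadenylation signal or any mammalian selection marker, and no feature table is provided, so these backbone details cannot be confirmed here.

The insert encodes chicken (Gallus gallus) FRNK, the FAK-related non-kinase. FRNK corresponds to the C-terminal, noncatalytic domain of focal adhesion kinase, the product of the PTK2 gene. The fragment was cloned between BamHI and NotI sites, both of which remain intact. This places it downstream of the CMV promoter, a strong constitutive promoter in most mammalian cell lines, and in frame with the c-myc epitope tag supplied by the backbone. The expressed protein therefore carries an N-terminal myc tag, which allows it to be detected or immunoprecipitated with anti-myc antibodies and distinguished from endogenous FAK.

According to the record, the plasmid was made as part of work characterizing proline-rich tyrosine kinase 2 (PYK2), a kinase structurally related to FAK, in a study of apoptosis induced by PYK2 expression. Because FRNK lacks the catalytic domain, it is generally used as a non-kinase counterpart or inhibitor of FAK signalling. In that context, this construct is suited to transient transfection experiments that compare or probe the roles of FAK-family proteins. The record itself does not spell out the specific experimental role of FRNK.
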