>Addgene plasmid #74481 | pCMV-myc-FRNK | addgene partial sequence | sequence record 153145 | CMV-F 5'-CGCAAATGGGCGGTAGGCGTG-3'
CTCGTTTAGTGAACCGTCAGATCGCCTGGAGACGCCATCCACGCTGTTTTGACCTCCATAGAAGACACCG
GGACCGATCCAGCCTCCGGTCGACCGATCCTGAGAACTTCAGGGTGAGTTTGGGGACCCTTGATTGTTCT
TTCTTTTTCGCTATTGTAAAATTCATGTTATATGGAGGGGGCAAAGTTTTCAGGGTGTTGTTTAGAATGG
GAAGATGTCCCTTGTATCACCATGGACCCTCATGATAATTTTGTTTCTTTCACTTTCTACTCTGTTGACA
ACCATTGTCTCCTCTTATTTTCTTTTCATTTTCTGTAACTTTTTCGTTAAACTTTAGCTTGCATTTGTAA
CGAATTTTTAAATTCACTTTTGTTTATTTGTCAGATTGTAAGTACTTTCTCTAATCACTTTTTTTTCAAG
GCAATCAGGGTATATTATATTGTACTTCAGCACAGTTTTAGAGAACAATTGTTATAATTAAATGATAAGG
TAGAATATTTCTGCATATAAATTCTGGCTGGCGTGGAAATATTCTTATTGGTAGAAACAACTACACCCTG
GTCATCATCCTGCCTTTCTCTTTATGGTTACAATGATATACACTGTTTGAGATGAGGATAAAATACTCTG
AGTCCAAACCGGGCCCCTCTGCTAACCATGTTCATGCCTTCTTCTCTTTCCTACAGCTCCTGGGCAACGT
GCTGGTTGTTGTGCTGTCTCATCATTTTGGCAAAGAATTCCTCGACGGATCTGGGATGGAGCAGAAGCTG
ATCTCCGAGGAGGACCTGGGATCCATGCAGCAAGAGGAACGAATGAGAA
