>Addgene plasmid #74481 | pCMV-myc-FRNK | addgene partial sequence | sequence record 154506 | M13-Rev 5'-CAGGAAACAGCTATGACC-3'
CGAGGGATCTCCATAAGAGAAGAGGGACAGCTATGACTGGGAGTAGTCAGGAGAGGAGGAAAAATCTGGC
TAGTAAAACATGTAAGGAAAATTTTAGGGATGTTAAAGAAAAAAATAACACAAAACAAAATATAAAAAAA
ATCTAACCTCAAGTCAAGGCTTTTCTATGGAATAAGGAATGGACAGCAGGGGGCTGTTTCATATACTGAT
GACCTCTTTATAGCCAACCTTTGTTCATGGCAGCCAGCATATGGGCATATGTTGCCAAACTCTAAACCAA
ATACTCATTCTGATGTTTTAAATGATTTGCCCTCCCATATGTCCTTCCGAGTGAGAGACACAAAAAATTC
CAACACACTATTGCAATGAAAATAAATTTCCTTTATTAGCCAGAAGTCAGATGCTCAAGGGGCTTCATGA
TGTCCCCATAATTTTTGGCAGAGGGAAAAAGATCTCAGTGGTATTTGTGAGCCAGGGCATTGGCCACACC
AGCCACCACCTTCTGATAGGCAGCCTGCACCTGAGGAGTGAATTCCTCGACGGATCTTCAGGGTACCATG
CATGATATCGCGGCCGCCTCGAGATCGATGCTAGCAGGCCTGGATCCACTAGTAACGGCCGCCAGTGTGC
TGGAATTCGGCTTACAGCAGCTTAGTGGGGCCTGGACTGGCTGATCATTTTCAGTCTGGCTTGGTCGATG
ACATCCAGCAAGTTCTTGGCATCCACAGC
